>Addgene plasmid #118158 | Lenti-(BB)-EF1a-KRAB-dCas9-P2A-BlastR EGFP-guide1 | addgene full sequence | sequence record 240404 | Addgene NGS Result
GTTTTAGAGCTAGAAATAGCAAGTTAAAATAAGGCTAGTCCGTTATCAACTTGAAAAAGTGGCACCGAGT
CGGTGCTTTTTTGAATTCGCTAGCTAGGTCTTGAAAGGAGTGGGAATTGGCTCCGGTGCCCGTCAGTGGG
CAGAGCGCACATCGCCCACAGTCCCCGAGAAGTTGGGGGGAGGGGTCGGCAATTGATCCGGTGCCTAGAG
AAGGTGGCGCGGGGTAAACTGGGAAAGTGATGTCGTGTACTGGCTCCGCCTTTTTCCCGAGGGTGGGGGA
GAACCGTATATAAGTGCAGTAGTCGCCGTGAACGTTCTTTTTCGCAACGGGTTTGCCGCCAGAACACAGG
ACCGGTGATCCGCCACCATGGATGCTAAGTCACTAACTGCCTGGTCCCGGACACTGGTGACCTTCAAGGA
TGTATTTGTGGACTTCACCAGGGAGGAGTGGAAGCTGCTGGACACTGCTCAGCAGATCGTGTACAGAAAT
GTGATGCTGGAGAACTATAAGAACCTGGTTTCCTTGGGTTATCAGCTTACTAAGCCAGATGTGATCCTCC
GGTTGGAGAAGGGAGAAGAGCCCGGCGGTTCCGGCGGAGGGTCGATGGACAAGAAGTACAGCATCGGCCT
GGCCATCGGCACCAACTCTGTGGGCTGGGCCGTGATCACCGACGAGTACAAGGTGCCCAGCAAGAAATTC
AAGGTGCTGGGCAACACCGACCGGCACAGCATCAAGAAGAACCTGATCGGCGCCCTGCTGTTCGACAGCG
GAGAAACAGCCGAGGCCACCCGGCTGAAGAGAACCGCCAGAAGAAGATACACCAGACGGAAGAACCGGAT
CTGCTATCTGCAAGAGATCTTCAGCAACGAGATGGCCAAGGTGGACGACAGCTTCTTCCACAGACTGGAA
GAGTCCTTCCTGGTGGAAGAGGATAAGAAGCACGAGCGGCACCCCATCTTCGGCAACATCGTGGACGAGG
TGGCCTACCACGAGAAGTACCCCACCATCTACCACCTGAGAAAGAAACTGGTGGACAGCACCGACAAGGC
CGACCTGCGGCTGATCTATCTGGCCCTGGCCCACATGATCAAGTTCCGGGGCCACTTCCTGATCGAGGGC
GACCTGAACCCCGACAACAGCGACGTGGACAAGCTGTTCATCCAGCTGGTGCAGACCTACAACCAGCTGT
TCGAGGAAAACCCCATCAACGCCAGCGGCGTGGACGCCAAGGCCATCCTGTCTGCCAGACTGAGCAAGAG
CAGACGGCTGGAAAATCTGATCGCCCAGCTGCCCGGCGAGAAGAAGAATGGCCTGTTCGGCAACCTGATT
GCCCTGAGCCTGGGCCTGACCCCCAACTTCAAGAGCAACTTCGACCTGGCCGAGGATGCCAAACTGCAGC
TGAGCAAGGACACCTACGACGACGACCTGGACAACCTGCTGGCCCAGATCGGCGACCAGTACGCCGACCT
GTTTCTGGCCGCCAAGAACCTGTCCGACGCCATCCTGCTGAGCGACATCCTGAGAGTGAACACCGAGATC
ACCAAGGCCCCCCTGAGCGCCTCTATGATCAAGAGATACGACGAGCACCACCAGGACCTGACCCTGCTGA
AAGCTCTCGTGCGGCAGCAGCTGCCTGAGAAGTACAAAGAGATTTTCTTCGACCAGAGCAAGAACGGCTA
CGCCGGCTACATCGATGGCGGAGCCAGCCAGGAAGAGTTCTACAAGTTCATCAAGCCCATCCTGGAAAAG
ATGGACGGCACCGAGGAACTGCTCGTGAAGCTGAACAGAGAGGACCTGCTGCGGAAGCAGCGGACCTTCG
ACAACGGCAGCATCCCCCACCAGATCCACCTGGGAGAGCTGCACGCCATTCTGCGGCGGCAGGAAGATTT
TTACCCATTCCTGAAGGACAACCGGGAAAAGATCGAGAAGATCCTGACCTTCCGCATCCCCTACTACGTG
GGCCCTCTGGCCAGGGGAAACAGCAGATTCGCCTGGATGACCAGAAAGAGCGAGGAAACCATCACCCCCT
GGAACTTCGAGGAAGTGGTGGACAAGGGCGCCAGCGCCCAGAGCTTCATCGAGCGGATGACCAACTTCGA
TAAGAACCTGCCCAACGAGAAGGTGCTGCCCAAGCACAGCCTGCTGTACGAGTACTTCACCGTGTACAAC
GAGCTGACCAAAGTGAAATACGTGACCGAGGGAATGAGAAAGCCCGCCTTCCTGAGCGGCGAGCAGAAAA
AAGCCATCGTGGACCTGCTGTTCAAGACCAACCGGAAAGTGACCGTGAAGCAGCTGAAAGAGGACTACTT
CAAGAAAATCGAGTGCTTCGACTCCGTGGAAATCTCCGGCGTGGAAGATCGGTTCAACGCCTCCCTGGGC
ACATACCACGATCTGCTGAAAATTATCAAGGACAAGGACTTCCTGGACAATGAGGAAAACGAGGACATTC
TGGAAGATATCGTGCTGACCCTGACACTGTTTGAGGACAGAGAGATGATCGAGGAACGGCTGAAAACCTA
TGCCCACCTGTTCGACGACAAAGTGATGAAGCAGCTGAAGCGGCGGAGATACACCGGCTGGGGCAGGCTG
AGCCGGAAGCTGATCAACGGCATCCGGGACAAGCAGTCCGGCAAGACAATCCTGGATTTCCTGAAGTCCG
ACGGCTTCGCCAACAGAAACTTCATGCAGCTGATCCACGACGACAGCCTGACCTTTAAAGAGGACATCCA
GAAAGCCCAGGTGTCCGGCCAGGGCGATAGCCTGCACGAGCACATTGCCAATCTGGCCGGCAGCCCCGCC
ATTAAGAAGGGCATCCTGCAGACAGTGAAGGTGGTGGACGAGCTCGTGAAAGTGATGGGCCGGCACAAGC
CCGAGAACATCGTGATCGAAATGGCCAGAGAGAACCAGACCACCCAGAAGGGACAGAAGAACAGCCGCGA
GAGAATGAAGCGGATCGAAGAGGGCATCAAAGAGCTGGGCAGCCAGATCCTGAAAGAACACCCCGTGGAA
AACACCCAGCTGCAGAACGAGAAGCTGTACCTGTACTACCTGCAGAATGGGCGGGATATGTACGTGGACC
AGGAACTGGACATCAACCGGCTGTCCGACTACGATGTGGACGCTATCGTGCCTCAGAGCTTTCTGAAGGA
CGACTCCATCGATAACAAAGTGCTGACTCGGAGCGACAAGAACCGGGGCAAGAGCGACAACGTGCCCTCC
GAAGAGGTCGTGAAGAAGATGAAGAACTACTGGCGCCAGCTGCTGAATGCCAAGCTGATTACCCAGAGGA
AGTTCGACAATCTGACCAAGGCCGAGAGAGGCGGCCTGAGCGAACTGGATAAGGCCGGCTTCATCAAGAG
ACAGCTGGTGGAAACCCGGCAGATCACAAAGCACGTGGCACAGATCCTGGACTCCCGGATGAACACTAAG
TACGACGAGAACGACAAACTGATCCGGGAAGTGAAAGTGATCACCCTGAAGTCCAAGCTGGTGTCCGATT
TCCGGAAGGATTTCCAGTTTTACAAAGTGCGCGAGATCAACAACTACCACCACGCCCACGACGCCTACCT
GAACGCCGTCGTGGGAACCGCCCTGATCAAAAAGTACCCTAAGCTGGAAAGCGAGTTCGTGTACGGCGAC
TACAAGGTGTACGACGTGCGGAAGATGATCGCCAAGAGCGAGCAGGAAATCGGCAAGGCTACCGCCAAGT
ACTTCTTCTACAGCAACATCATGAACTTTTTCAAGACCGAGATTACCCTGGCCAACGGCGAGATCCGGAA
GCGGCCTCTGATCGAGACAAACGGCGAAACAGGCGAGATCGTGTGGGATAAGGGCCGGGACTTTGCCACC
GTGCGGAAAGTGCTGTCTATGCCCCAAGTGAATATCGTGAAAAAGACCGAGGTGCAGACAGGCGGCTTCA
GCAAAGAGTCTATCCTGCCCAAGAGGAACAGCGACAAGCTGATCGCCAGAAAGAAGGACTGGGACCCTAA
GAAGTACGGCGGCTTCGACAGCCCCACCGTGGCCTATTCTGTGCTGGTGGTGGCCAAAGTGGAAAAGGGC
AAGTCCAAGAAACTGAAGAGTGTGAAAGAGCTGCTGGGGATCACCATCATGGAAAGAAGCAGCTTCGAGA
AGAATCCCATCGACTTTCTGGAAGCCAAGGGCTACAAAGAAGTGAAAAAGGACCTGATCATCAAGCTGCC
TAAGTACTCCCTGTTCGAGCTGGAAAACGGCCGGAAGAGAATGCTGGCCTCTGCCGGCGAACTGCAGAAG
GGAAACGAACTGGCCCTGCCCTCCAAATATGTGAACTTCCTGTACCTGGCCAGCCACTATGAGAAGCTGA
AGGGCTCCCCCGAGGATAATGAGCAGAAACAGCTGTTTGTGGAACAGCACAAACACTACCTGGACGAGAT
CATCGAGCAGATCAGCGAGTTCTCCAAGAGAGTGATCCTGGCCGACGCTAATCTGGACAAGGTGCTGAGC
GCCTACAACAAGCACAGAGACAAGCCTATCAGAGAGCAGGCCGAGAATATCATCCACCTGTTTACCCTGA
CCAGTCTGGGAGCCCCTGCCGCCTTCAAGTACTTTGACACCACCATCGACCGGAAGAGGTACACCAGCAC
CAAAGAGGTGCTGGACGCCACCCTGATCCACCAGAGCATCACCGGCCTGTACGAGACACGGATCGACCTG
TCTCAGCTGGGAGGCGACGCCTATCCCTATGACGTGCCCGATTATGCCAGCCTGGGCAGCGGCTCCCCCA
AGAAAAAACGCAAGGTGGAAGATCCTAAGAAAAAGCGGAAAGTGGACGGCATTGGTAGTGGGAGCAACGG
CAGCAGCGGGGATCCGGCCGCAACAAACTTCTCTCTGCTGAAACAAGCCGGAGATGTCGAAGAGAATCCT
GGACCGATGGCCAAGCCTTTGTCTCAAGAAGAATCCACCCTCATTGAAAGAGCAACGGCTACAATCAACA
GCATCCCCATCTCTGAAGACTACAGCGTCGCCAGCGCAGCTCTCTCTAGCGACGGCCGCATCTTCACTGG
TGTCAATGTATATCATTTTACTGGGGGACCTTGTGCAGAACTCGTGGTGCTGGGCACTGCTGCTGCTGCG
GCAGCTGGCAACCTGACTTGTATCGTCGCGATCGGAAATGAGAACAGGGGCATCTTGAGCCCCTGCGGAC
GGTGCCGACAGGTGCTTCTCGATCTGCATCCTGGGATCAAAGCCATAGTGAAGGACAGTGATGGACAGCC
GACGGCAGTTGGGATTCGTGAATTGCTGCCCTCTGGTTATGTGTGGGAGGGCTAAGAATTCGATATCAAG
CTTATCGGTAATCAACCTCTGGATTACAAAATTTGTGAAAGATTGACTGGTATTCTTAACTATGTTGCTC
CTTTTACGCTATGTGGATACGCTGCTTTAATGCCTTTGTATCATGCTATTGCTTCCCGTATGGCTTTCAT
TTTCTCCTCCTTGTATAAATCCTGGTTGCTGTCTCTTTATGAGGAGTTGTGGCCCGTTGTCAGGCAACGT
GGCGTGGTGTGCACTGTGTTTGCTGACGCAACCCCCACTGGTTGGGGCATTGCCACCACCTGTCAGCTCC
TTTCCGGGACTTTCGCTTTCCCCCTCCCTATTGCCACGGCGGAACTCATCGCCGCCTGCCTTGCCCGCTG
CTGGACAGGGGCTCGGCTGTTGGGCACTGACAATTCCGTGGTGTTGTCGGGGAAATCATCGTCCTTTCCT
TGGCTGCTCGCCTGTGTTGCCACCTGGATTCTGCGCGGGACGTCCTTCTGCTACGTCCCTTCGGCCCTCA
ATCCAGCGGACCTTCCTTCCCGCGGCCTGCTGCCGGCTCTGCGGCCTCTTCCGCGTCTTCGCCTTCGCCC
TCAGACGAGTCGGATCTCCCTTTGGGCCGCCTCCCCGCGTCGACTTTAAGACCAATGACTTACAAGGCAG
CTGTAGATCTTAGCCACTTTTTAAAAGAAAAGGGGGGACTGGAAGGGCTAATTCACTCCCAACGAAGACA
AGATCTGCTTTTTGCTTGTACTGGGTCTCTCTGGTTAGACCAGATCTGAGCCTGGGAGCTCTCTGGCTAA
CTAGGGAACCCACTGCTTAAGCCTCAATAAAGCTTGCCTTGAGTGCTTCAAGTAGTGTGTGCCCGTCTGT
TGTGTGACTCTGGTAACTAGAGATCCCTCAGACCCTTTTAGTCAGTGTGGAAAATCTCTAGCAGGGCCCG
TTTAAACCCGCTGATCAGCCTCGACTGTGCCTTCTAGTTGCCAGCCATCTGTTGTTTGCCCCTCCCCCGT
GCCTTCCTTGACCCTGGAAGGTGCCACTCCCACTGTCCTTTCCTAATAAAATGAGGAAATTGCATCGCAT
TGTCTGAGTAGGTGTCATTCTATTCTGGGGGGTGGGGTGGGGCAGGACAGCAAGGGGGAGGATTGGGAAG
ACAATAGCAGGCATGCTGGGGATGCGGTGGGCTCTATGGCTTCTGAGGCGGAAAGAACCAGCTGGGGCTC
TAGGGGGTATCCCC
[124 nt withheld, positions 6525-6648]
C
[91 nt withheld, positions 6650-6740]
A
[49 nt withheld, positions 6742-6790]
CCTTTGACGTTGGAGTCCACGTTCTTT
[37 nt withheld, positions 6818-6854]
ACCCTATCTCGGTCTATTCTTTTGATTTATAAGGGATTTTGCCGATTTCGGCCTATTGGTTAAAAAATGA
GCTGATTTAACAAAAATTTAACGCGAATTAATTCTGTGGAATGTGTGTCAGTTAGGGTGTGGAAAGTCCC
CAGGCTCCCCAGCAGGCAGAAGTATGCAAAGCATGCATCTCAATTAGTCAGCAACCAGGTGTGGAAAGTC
CCCAGGCTCCCCAGCAGGCAGAAGTATGCAAAGCATGCATCTCAATTAGTCAGCAACCATAGTCCCGCCC
CTAACTCCGCCCATCCCGCCCCTAACTCCGCCCAGTTCCGCCCATTCTCCGCCCCATGGCTGACTAATTT
TTTTTATTTATGCAGAGGCCGAGGCCGCCTCTGCCTCTGAGCTATTCCAGAAGTAGTGAGGAGGCTTTTT
TGGAGGCCTAGGCTTTTGCAAAAAGCTCCCGGGAGCTTGTATATCCATTTTCGGATCTGATCAGCACGTG
TTGACAATTAATCATCGGCATAGTATATCGGCATAGTATAATACGACAAGGTGAGGAACTAAACCATGGC
CAAGTTGACCAGTGCCGTTCCGGTGCTCACCGCGCGCGACGTCGCCGGAGCGGTCGAGTTCTGGACCGAC
CGGCTCGGGTTCTCCCGGGACTTCGTGGAGGACGACTTCGCCGGTGTGGTCCGGGACGACGTGACCCTGT
TCATCAGCGCGGTCCAGGACCAGGTGGTGCCGGACAACACCCTGGCCTGGGTGTGGGTGCGCGGCCTGGA
CGAGCTGTACGCCGAGTGGTCGGAGGTCGTGTCCACGAACTTCCGGGACGCCTCCGGGCCGGCCATGACC
GAGATCGGCGAGCAGCCGTGGGGGCGGGAGTTCGCCCTGCGCGACCCGGCCGGCAACTGCGTGCACTTCG
TGGCCGAGGAGCAGGACTGACACGTGCTACGAGATTTCGATTCCACCGCCGCCTTCTATGAAAGGTTGGG
CTTCGGAATCGTTTTCCGGGACGCCGGCTGGATGATCCTCCAGCGCGGGGATCTCATGCTGGAGTTCTTC
GCCCACCCCAACTTGTTTATTGCAGCTTATAATGGTTACAAATAAAGCAATAGCATCACAAATTTCACAA
ATAAAGCATTTTTTTCACTGCATTCTAGTTGTGGTTTGTCCAAACTCATCAATGTATCTTATCATGTCTG
TATACCGTCGACCTCTAGCTAGAGCTTGGCGTAATCATGGTCATAGCTGTTTCCTGTGTGAAATTGTTAT
CCGCTCACAATTCCACACAACATACGAGCCGGAAGCATAAAGTGTAAAGCCTGGGGTGCCTAATGAGTGA
GCTAACTCACATTAATTGCGTTGCGCTCACTGCCCGCTTTCCAGTCGGGAAACCTGTCGTGCCAGCTGCA
TTAATGAATCGGCCAACGCGCGGGGAGAGGCGGTTTGCGTATTGGGCGCTCTTCCGCTTCCTCGCTCACT
GACTCGCTGCGCTCGGTCGTTCGGCTGCGGCGAGCGGTATCAGCTCACTCAAAGGCGGTAATACGGTTAT
CCACAGAATCAGGGGATAACGCAGGAAAGAACATGTGAGCAAAAGGCCAGCAAAAGGCCAGGAACCGTAA
AAAGGCCGCGTTGCTGGCGTTTTTCCATAGGCTCCGCCCCCCTGACGAGCATCACAAAAATCGACGCTCA
AGTCAGAGGTGGCGAAACCCGACAGGACTATAAAGATACCAGGCGTTTCCCCCTGGAAGCTCCCTCGTGC
GCTCTCCTGTTCCGACCCTGCCGCTTACCGGATACCTGTCCGCCTTTCTCCCTTCGGGAAGCGTGGCGCT
TTCTCATAGCTCACGCTGTAGGTATCTCAGTTCGGTGTAGGTCGTTCGCTCCAAGCTGGGCTGTGTGCAC
GAACCCCCCGTTCAGCCCGACCGCTGCGCCTTATCCGGTAACTATCGTCTTGAGTCCAACCCGGTAAGAC
ACGACTTATCGCCACTGGCAGCAGCCACTGGTAACAGGATTAGCAGAGCGAGGTATGTAGGCGGTGCTAC
AGAGTTCTTGAAGTGGTGGCCTAACTACGGCTACACTAGAAGAACAGTATTTGGTATCTGCGCTCTGCTG
AAGCCAGTTACCTTCGGAAAAAGAGTTGGTAGCTCTTGATCCGGCAAACAAACCACCGCTGGTAGCGGTG
GTTTTTTTGTTTGCAAGCAGCAGATTACGCGCAGAAAAAAAGGATCTCAAGAAGATCCTTTGATCTTTTC
TACGGGGTCTGACGCTCAGTGGAACGAAAACTCACGTTAAGGGATTTTGGTCATGAGATTATCAAAAAGG
ATCTTCACCTAGATCCTTTTAAATTAAAAATGAAGTTTTAAATCAATCTAAAGTATATATGAGTAAACTT
GGTCTGACAGTTACCAATGCTTAATCAGTGAGGCACCTATCTCAGCGATCTGTCTATTTCGTTCATCCAT
AGTTGCCTGACTCCCCGTCGTGTAGATAACTACGATACGGGAGGGCTTACCATCTGGCCCCAGTGCTGCA
ATGATACCGCGAGACCCACGCTCACCGGCTCCAGATTTATCAGCAATAAACCAGCCAGCCGGAAGGGCCG
AGCGCAGAAGTGGTCCTGCAACTTTATCCGCCTCCATCCAGTCTATTAATTGTTGCCGGGAAGCTAGAGT
AAGTAGTTCGCCAGTTAATAGTTTGCGCAACGTTGTTGCCATTGCTACAGGCATCGTGGTGTCACGCTCG
TCGTTTGGTATGGCTTCATTCAGCTCCGGTTCCCAACGATCAAGGCGAGTTACATGATCCCCCATGTTGT
GCAAAAAAGCGGTTAGCTCCTTCGGTCCTCCGATCGTTGTCAGAAGTAAGTTGGCCGCAGTGTTATCACT
CATGGTTATGGCAGCACTGCATAATTCTCTTACTGTCATGCCATCCGTAAGATGCTTTTCTGTGACTGGT
GAGTACTCAACCAAGTCATTCTGAGAATAGTGTATGCGGCGACCGAGTTGCTCTTGCCCGGCGTCAATAC
GGGATAATACCGCGCCACATAGCAGAACTTTAAAAGTGCTCATCATTGGAAAACGTTCTTCGGGGCGAAA
ACTCTCAAGGATCTTACCGCTGTTGAGATCCAGTTCGATGTAACCCACTCGTGCACCCAACTGATCTTCA
GCATCTTTTACTTTCACCAGCGTTTCTGGGTGAGCAAAAACAGGAAGGCAAAATGCCGCAAAAAAGGGAA
TAAGGGCGACACGGAAATGTTGAATACTCATACTCTTCCTTTTTCAATATTATTGAAGCATTTATCAGGG
TTATTGTCTCATGAGCGGATACATATTTGAATGTATTTAGAAAAATAAACAAATAGGGGTTCCGCGCACA
TTTCCCCGAAAAGTGCCACCTGACGTCGACGGATCGGGAGATCTCCCGATCCCCTATGGTGCACTCTCAG
TACAATCTGCTCTGATGCCGCATAGTTAAGCCAGTATCTGCTCCCTGCTTGTGTGTTGGAGGTCGCTGAG
TAGTGCGCGAGCAAAATTTAAGCTACAACAAGGCAAGGCTTGACCGACAATTGCATGAAGAATCTGCTTA
GGGTTAGGCGTTTTGCGCTGCTTCGCGATGTACGGGCCAGATATACGCGTTGACATTGATTATTGACTAG
TTATTAATAGTAATCAATTACGGGGTCATTAGTTCATAGCCCATATATGGAGTTCCGCGTTACATAACTT
ACGGTAAATGGCCCGCCTGGCTGACCGCCCAACGACCCCCGCCCATTGACGTCAATAATGACGTATGTTC
CCATAGTAACGCCAATAGGGACTTTCCATTGACGTCAATGGGTGGAGTATTTACGGTAAACTGCCCACTT
GGCAGTACATCAAGTGTATCATATGCCAAGTACGCCCCCTATTGACGTCAATGACGGTAAATGGCCCGCC
TGGCATTATGCCCAGTACATGACCTTATGGGACTTTCCTACTTGGCAGTACATCTACGTATTAGTCATCG
CTATTACCATGGTGATGCGGTTTTGGCAGTACATCAATGGGCGTGGATAGCGGTTTGACTCACGGGGATT
TCCAAGTCTCCACCCCATTGACGTCAATGGGAGTTTGTTTTGGCACCAAAATCAACGGGACTTTCCAAAA
TGTCGTAACAACTCCGCCCCATTGACGCAAATGGGCGGTAGGCGTGTACGGTGGGAGGTCTATATAAGCA
GCGCGTTTTGCCTGTACTGGGTCTCTCTGGTTAGACCAGATCTGAGCCTGGGAGCTCTCTGGCTAACTAG
GGAACCCACTGCTTAAGCCTCAATAAAGCTTGCCTTGAGTGCTTCAAGTAGTGTGTGCCCGTCTGTTGTG
TGACTCTGGTAACTAGAGATCCCTCAGACCCTTTTAGTCAGTGTGGAAAATCTCTAGCAGTGGCGCCCGA
ACAGGGACTTGAAAGCGAAAGGGAAACCAGAGGAGCTCTCTCGACGCAGGACTCGGCTTGCTGAAGCGCG
CACGGCAAGAGGCGAGGGGCGGCGACTGGTGAGTACGCCAAAAATTTTGACTAGCGGAGGCTAGAAGGAG
AGAGATGGGTGCGAGAGCGTCAGTATTAAGCGGGGGAGAATTAGATCGCGATGGGAAAAAATTCGGTTAA
GGCCAGGGGGAAAGAAAAAATATAAATTAAAACATATAGTATGGGCAAGCAGGGAGCTAGAACGATTCGC
AGTTAATCCTGGCCTGTTAGAAACATCAGAAGGCTGTAGACAAATACTGGGACAGCTACAACCATCCCTT
CAGACAGGATCAGAAGAACTTAGATCATTATATAATACAGTAGCAACCCTCTATTGTGTGCATCAAAGGA
TAGAGATAAAAGACACCAAGGAAGCTTTAGACAAGATAGAGGAAGAGCAAAACAAAAGTAAGACCACCGC
ACAGCAAGCGGCCGCTGATCTTCAGACCTGGAGGAGGAGATATGAGGGACAATTGGAGAAGTGAATTATA
TAAATATAAAGTAGTAAAAATTGAACCATTAGGAGTAGCACCCACCAAGGCAAAGAGAAGAGTGGTGCAG
AGAGAAAAAAGAGCAGTGGGAATAGGAGCTTTGTTCCTTGGGTTCTTGGGAGCAGCAGGAAGCACTATGG
GCGCAGCGTCAATGACGCTGACGGTACAGGCCAGACAATTATTGTCTGGTATAGTGCAGCAGCAGAACAA
TTTGCTGAGGGCTATTGAGGCGCAACAGCATCTGTTGCAACTCACAGTCTGGGGCATCAAGCAGCTCCAG
GCAAGAATCCTGGCTGTGGAAAGATACCTAAAGGATCAACAGCTCCTGGGGATTTGGGGTTGCTCTGGAA
AACTCATTTGCACCACTGCTGTGCCTTGGAATGCTAGTTGGAGTAATAAATCTCTGGAACAGATTTGGAA
TCACACGACCTGGATGGAGTGGGACAGAGAAATTAACAATTACACAAGCTTAATACACTCCTTAATTGAA
GAATCGCAAAACCAGCAAGAAAAGAATGAACAAGAATTATTGGAATTAGATAAATGGGCAAGTTTGTGGA
ATTGGTTTAACATAACAAATTGGCTGTGGTATATAAAATTATTCATAATGATAGTAGGAGGCTTGGTAGG
TTTAAGAATAGTTTTTGCTGTACTTTCTATAGTGAATAGAGTTAGGCAGGGATATTCACCATTATCGTTT
CAGACCCACCTCCCAACCCCGAGGGGACCCGACAGGCCCGAAGGAATAGAAGAAGAAGGTGGAGAGAGAG
ACAGAGACAGATCCATTCGATTAGTGAACGGATCGGCACTGCGTGCGCCAATTCTGCAGACAAATGGCAG
TATTCATCCACAATTTTAAAAGAAAAGGGGGGATTGGGGGGTACAGTGCAGGGGAAAGAATAGTAGACAT
AATAGCAACAGACATACAAACTAAAGAATTACAAAAACAAATTACAAAAATTCAAAATTTTCGGGTTTAT
TACAGGGACAGCAGAGATCCAGTTTGGTTAATTAAGGTACCGAGGGCCTATTTCCCATGATTCCTTCATA
TTTGCATATACGATACAAGGCTGTTAGAGAGATAATTAGAATTAATTTGACTGTAAACACAAAGATATTA
GTACAAAATACGTGACGTAGAAAGTAATAATTTCTTGGGTAGTTTGCAGTTTTAAAATTATGTTTTAAAA
TGGACTATCATATGCTTACCGTAACTTGAAAGTATTTCGATTTCTTGGCTTTATATATCTTGTGGAAAGG
ACGAAACACCGGAAGTTCGAGGGCGACACCC
Features (pLannotate 1.2.2; 36 found; start..end, strand, type, name):
      1..76      +  misc_RNA       gRNA scaffold: guide RNA scaffold for the Streptococcus pyogenes CRISPR/Cas9 system
     94..112     +  CDS            small t antigen (fragment): SV40 (simian virus 40) small t antigen
    138..349     +  promoter       EF-1α core promoter: core promoter for human elongation factor EF-1α
    398..583     +  CDS            KRAB: Krüppel-associated box (KRAB) transcriptional repression domain from the human zinc finger protein ZNF10 (Margolin et al., 1994)
    605..4708    +  CDS            Cas9: Cas9 (Csn1) endonuclease from the Streptococcus pyogenes Type II CRISPR/Cas system generates RNA-guided double strand breaks in DNA
   4907..5305    +  CDS            BSD: blasticidin S deaminase; Aspergillus terreus BSD; confers resistance to blasticidin
   5306..5327    +  misc_feature   MCS (fragment): pBluescript multiple cloning site
   5330..5918    +  misc_feature   WPRE: woodchuck hepatitis virus posttranscriptional regulatory element
   5969..5988    +  misc_feature   cPPT/CTS (fragment): central polypurine tract and central termination sequence of HIV-1
   5990..6223    +  LTR            3' LTR (ΔU3): self-inactivating 3' long terminal repeat (LTR) from HIV-1
   6255..6479    +  polyA_signal   bGH poly(A) signal: bovine growth hormone polyadenylation signal
   6483..6504    +  promoter       SV40 promoter (fragment): SV40 enhancer and early promoter
   6525..6953    +  rep_origin     f1 ori (sequence partly withheld): f1 bacteriophage origin of replication; arrow indicates direction of (+) strand synthesis
   6967..7296    +  promoter       SV40 promoter: SV40 enhancer and early promoter
   7344..7391    +  promoter       EM7 promoter: synthetic bacterial promoter&nbsp
   7410..7784    +  CDS            BleoR: antibiotic-binding protein; Sh ble from Streptoalloteichus hindustanus; confers resistance to bleomycin, phleomycin, and Zeocin™
   7794..7919    +  CDS            ble (fragment): BLE_KLEPN - Experimental evidence at protein level: Swiss-Prot protein existence level 1. Binding protein with a strong affinity to the bleomycin family of antibiotics. Binds to CL990; an antimitotic-antibiotic compound. From Klebsiella pneumoniae.
   7914..8035    +  polyA_signal   SV40 poly(A) signal: SV40 polyadenylation signal
   8106..8128    -  protein_bind   lac operator (fragment): The lac repressor binds to the lac operator to inhibit transcription in E. coli. This inhibition can be relieved by adding lactose or isopropyl-β-D-thiogalactopyranoside (IPTG). lac repressor encoded by lacI
   8132..8162    -  promoter       lac promoter: promoter for the E. coli lac operon
   8177..8198    -  protein_bind   CAP binding site: CAP binding activates transcription in the presence of cAMP. E. coli catabolite activator protein
   8211..8303    -  CDS            lacI (fragment): lac repressor; lacI; The lac repressor binds to the lac operator to inhibit transcription in E. coli. This inhibition can be relieved by adding lactose or isopropyl-β-D-thiogalactopyranoside (IPTG).
   8486..9074    -  rep_origin     ori: high-copy-number ColE1/pMB1/pBR322/pUC origin of replication
   9245..10105   -  CDS            AmpR: β-lactamase; bla; confers resistance to ampicillin, carbenicillin, and related antibiotics
  10106..10210   -  promoter       AmpR promoter: bla
  10269..10321   -  misc_feature   bom (fragment): basis of mobility region from pBR322
  10476..10855   +  enhancer       CMV enhancer: human cytomegalovirus immediate early enhancer
  10856..11055   +  promoter       CMV promoter: human cytomegalovirus (CMV) immediate early promoter
  11073..11253   +  LTR            5' LTR (truncated): truncated 5' long terminal repeat (LTR) from HIV-1
  11300..11425   +  misc_feature   HIV-1 Ψ: packaging signal of human immunodeficiency virus type 1
  11409..11772   +  CDS            HIV-1 gag (fragment): gag protein from human immunodeficiency virus 1; gag
  11918..12151   +  misc_feature   RRE: The Rev response element (RRE) of HIV-1 allows for Rev-dependent mRNA export from the nucleus to the cytoplasm.
  12528..12628   +  CDS            Rev (fragment): human immunodeficiency virus 1 (HIV-1) Rev protein; rev; enhances nuclear export of unspliced and incompletely spliced viral mRNAs
  12678..12795   +  misc_feature   cPPT/CTS: central polypurine tract and central termination sequence of HIV-1
  12846..13086   +  promoter       U6 promoter: RNA polymerase III promoter for human U6 snRNA
  13096..13115   +  CDS            VN155(I152L) (fragment): improved N-terminal fragment of mVenus for use in bimolecular fluorescence complementation (BiFC) (Kodama and Hu, 2010)
