[The description below was written by a language model from this plasmid's Addgene catalogue record and pLannotate feature annotations shown in this document.]
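Description:
Lenti-(BB)-EF1a-KRAB-dCas9-P2A-BlastR EGFP-guide1 is an all-in-one, third-generation-style lentiviral CRISPR interference (CRISPRi) plasmid of about 13.1 kb, built on a lentiCRISPR-type backbone. It is maintained in E. coli through a high-copy ColE1/pUC origin with ampicillin resistance, and also carries an f1 origin and an SV40/EM7-driven bleomycin/Zeocin resistance cassette that lies outside the viral genome. The transfer region is framed by a CMV enhancer/promoter-driven truncated HIV-1 5′ LTR and a self-inactivating ΔU3 3′ LTR. It includes the Ψ packaging signal, RRE for Rev-dependent RNA export, cPPT/CTS and a WPRE to boost transcript expression, with a bGH polyadenylation signal downstream of the 3′ LTR.

Two expression units sit within the viral genome. A human U6 Pol III promoter drives a single guide RNA consisting of a 20-nt spacer against the EGFP coding sequence joined to the S. pyogenes gRNA scaffold. The short "mVenus fragment" annotated at the end of the circular record is simply this GFP-derived spacer. The EF-1α core promoter drives the ZNF10 KRAB repression domain fused to catalytically inactive S. pyogenes Cas9, recorded as carrying a C-terminal HA tag, followed by a P2A peptide and blasticidin S deaminase. The repressor and the blasticidin marker are therefore produced from a single transcript. The depositor notes an N1396S substitution in dCas9 that is not known to affect function.

Because the guide targets EGFP rather than an endogenous human sequence, the construct is intended as a negative control for CRISPRi experiments in transduced, blasticidin-selected mammalian cells.
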