Addgene plasmid #118158: Lenti-(BB)-EF1a-KRAB-dCas9-P2A-BlastR EGFP-guide1
Purpose: CRISPRi negative control. Catalytically inactive Cas9 from S. pyogenes with 2A-BlastR under the EF1a core promoter, and sgRNA1 against the EGFP CDS
Depositing lab: Jorge Ferrer. Depositing organization: Imperial College London.
Backbone
  Vector backbone: Lenti-(BB)-EF1a-KRAB-dCas9-P2A-BlastR
  Backbone manufacturer: Feng Zhang (Addgene #52961)
  Vector type: Mammalian Expression, Lentiviral, CRISPR
  Selectable markers: Blasticidin
Growth in bacteria
  Bacterial resistance: Ampicillin, 100 μg/mL
  Growth temperature: 37°C
  Growth strain: Stbl3
  Copy number: High Copy
Gene/Insert
  Gene/Insert name: KRAB-dCas9-2A-BlastR
  gRNA/shRNA sequence: GAAGTTCGAGGGCGACACCC
  Species: H. sapiens (human)
  Insert size (bp): 4907
  Promoter: EF1a core and U6
  Tag / fusion protein: HA (C terminal on insert)
  Cloning method: Restriction Enzyme; 5′ cloning site Unknown (destroyed during cloning); 3′ cloning site Unknown (destroyed during cloning)
  Sequencing primers: 5′ GATCCGCCACCATGGATGC
Terms and licenses: Academic/Nonprofit Terms; Industry Terms: Not Available to Industry
Depositor comments: Note: Plasmid contains a N1396S mutation in dCas9. This mutation is not known to affect plasmid function.
How to cite: Lenti-(BB)-EF1a-KRAB-dCas9-P2A-BlastR EGFP-guide1 was a gift from Jorge Ferrer (Addgene plasmid # 118158 ; http://n2t.net/addgene:118158 ; RRID:Addgene_118158)
