>Addgene plasmid #118158 | Lenti-(BB)-EF1a-KRAB-dCas9-P2A-BlastR EGFP-guide1 | depositor partial sequence | sequence record 223219 | Guide RNA, gRNA scaffold, EF1a core promoter, KRAB domain
NNNNNNNTNNTTGNAGTTTTAATTATGTTTTAAATGGACTATCATATGCTTACCGTAACTTGAAAGTATT
TCGATTTCTTGGCTTTATATATCTTGTGGAAAGGACGAAACACCGGAAGTTCGAGGGCGACACCCGTTTT
AGAGCTAGAAATAGCAAGTTAAAATAAGGCTAGTCCGTTATCAACTTGAAAAAGTGGCACCGAGTCGGTG
CTTTTTTGAATTCGCTAGCTAGGTCTTGAAAGGAGTGGGAATTGGCTCCGGTGCCCGTCAGTGGGCAGAG
CGCACATCGCCCACAGTCCCCGAGAAGTTGGGGGGAGGGGTCGGCAATTGATCCGGTGCCTAGAGAAGGT
GGCGCGGGGTAAACTGGGAAAGTGATGTCGTGTACTGGCTCCGCCTTTTTCCCGAGGGTGGGGGAGAACC
GTATATAAGTGCAGTAGTCGCCGTGAACGTTCTTTTTCGCAACGGGTTTGCCGCCAGAACACAGGACCGG
TGATCCGCCACCATGGATGCTAAGTCACTAACTGCCTGGTCCCGGACACTGGTGACCTTCAAGGATGTAT
TTGTGGACTTCACCAGGGAGGAGTGGAAGCTGCTGGACACTGCTCAGCAGATCGTGTACAGAAATGTGAT
GCTGGAGAACTATAAGAACCTGGTTTCCTTGGGTTATCAGCTTACTAAGCCAGATGTGATCCTCCGGTTG
GAGAAGGGAGAAGAGCCCGGCGGTTCCGGCGGAGGGTCGATGGACAAGAAGTACAGCATCGGCCTGGCCA
TCGGCACCAACTCTGTGGGCTGGGCCGTGATCACCGACGAGTACAAGGTGCCCAGCAAGAAATTCAAGGT
GCTGGGCAACACCGACCGGCACAGCATCAAGAAGAACCTGATCGGCGCCCTGCTGTTCGACAGCGGAGAA
ACAGCCGAGGCCACCCGGCTGAAGAGAACCGCCAGAAGAAGATACACCAGACGGAAGAACCGGATCTGCT
ATCTGCAAGAGATCTTCAGCAACGAGATGGCCAAGGTGGACGACAGCTTCTTCCACAGACTGGAAGAGTC
CTTCCTGGTGGAAAAAGGATAAGAAGCACGAACGGCCACCCCATCTTCGGCAACATCGTGGAACAAGGTG
GCCTACCCCGAAAAAGTACCCCCACCATCTACCAACCTGAAAAAAAAAACTGGGGGGAAAGNCACCGAAC
AAGGCCCAACCTGCCGGTTGAACCTACCTGGGCCCTGGGCCCCAATGAATACAAGTTTCCGGGGGCCACT
TTCCTGGATCAAAGGGCCAACCGGAACCCCGGAANNAAGGCCAAAGTGGAAAAAATTGTTGTCACTCCCC
CGGGGGGCAAACCTTAAAACCCACCTTGTGCCAAGAGAAAACCACCCTAANAAGCCCCGGGGGCGTGGAA
ACACCCCAGNGCCACTCCGGTTGTTCCCCAAANTAGANAAANAAAACACACGAACGNGGGAAAATACTTA
TAACCCNCAGCNCTTCGCCCGGCAAAAAAAAAAAATAAGCNCTNTTTGCCCCCGACACCTGNATTGCCGT
CGNNNATCGGGGGGNCGGNGCACACACCNCTTNNAAAAAGANACCTNTTTCCACGGGGGNGAGAGAGAAN
ACCGCTTTTCGNCGGTTAATGNGAGAAGCCCNAACTNCAAAAACAAANCAAGAGTNTAAACCCCTCGTGG
GAGCNATTATTGGGAAAAANNACAACCTTCCTAATTTTTGTCTCTCGCCACCAAAACACAGCACCCCTCA
CCTTTCCCGGGAAACTCTGAATTTGGAGNAAAANAAGCNCAAAAGCNNNNTTT
